>Addgene plasmid #43778 | IV-GTT | depositor partial sequence | sequence record 59043 | IV-GTT sequence 279 bps
CGTCTCGACTCACCCCAGAGCAGGTCGTGGCAATCGCGAGCAATAACGGCGGAAAACAGGCTTTGGAAAC
GGTGCAGAGGCTCCTTCCAGTGCTGTGCCAAGCGCACGGCCTCACCCCAGAGCAGGTCGTGGCCATTGCC
TCGAATGGAGGGGGCAAACAGGCGTTGGAAACCGTACAACGATTGCTGCCGGTGCTGTGCCAAGCGCACG
GATTAACCCCAGAGCAGGTCGTGGCCATTGCCTCGAATGGAGGGGGCAGACCCGCACTGGAGAGAGACG
