>Addgene plasmid #43778 | IV-GTT | addgene partial sequence | sequence record 62113 | M13-F20 5'-TGTAAAACGACGGCCAGT-3'
CTATAGGGCGAATTGGGCCCTCTAGATGCATGCTCGAGCGGCCGCCAGTGTGATGGATATCTGCAGAATT
CGCCCTTATATAGATGCCGTCCTAGCGCGTCTCGACTCACCCCAGAGCAGGTCGTGGCAATCGCGAGCAA
TAACGGCGGAAAACAGGCTTTGGAAACGGTGCAGAGGCTCCTTCCAGTGCTGTGCCAAGCGCACGGCCTC
ACCCCAGAGCAGGTCGTGGCCATTGCCTCGAATGGAGGGGGCAAACAGGCGTTGGAAACCGTACAACGAT
TGCTGCCGGTGCTGTGCCAAGCGCACGGATTAACCCCAGAGCAGGTCGTGGCCATTGCCTCGAATGGAGG
GGGCAGACCCGCACTGGAGAGAGACGTGGGCACAGGAAAGATAAAGGGCGAATTCCAGCACACTGGCGGC
CGTTACTAGTGGATCCGAGCTCGGTACCAAGCTTGGCGTAATCATGGTCATAGCTGTTTCCTGTGTGAAA
TTGTTATCCGCTCACAATTCCACACAACATACGAGCCGGAAGCATAAAGTGTAAAGCCTGGGGTGCCTAA
TGAGTGAGCTAACTCACATTAATTGCGTTGCGCTCACTGCCCGCTTTCCAGTCGGGAAACCTGTCGTGCC
AGCTGCATTAATGAATCGGCCAACGCGCGGGGAGAGGCGGTTTGCGTATTGGGCGCTCTTCCGCTTCCTC
GCTCACTGACTCGCTGCGCTCGGTCGTTCGGCTGCGGCGAGCGGTATCAGCTCACTCAAAGGCGGTAATA
CGGTTATCCACAGAATCAGGGGATAACGCAGGAAAGAACATGTGAGCAAAAGGCCAGCAAAAGGCCAG
