[The description below was written by a language model from this plasmid's Addgene catalogue record.]
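Description:
IV-GTT is a small bacterial cloning plasmid built on the commercial pCRII-TOPO backbone (about 4 kb without insert), into which a 279 bp synthetic fragment, also called IV-GTT, was introduced by TOPO cloning. It is maintained at high copy in E. coli and carries both ampicillin and kanamycin resistance, the dual markers characteristic of this backbone. The insert sits between the vector's T7 and M13 reverse priming sites, which are the positions recorded for sequence verification. The record lists no eukaryotic promoter, reporter, tag or expression cassette, and the vector type is given only as bacterial cloning, so the plasmid appears to be a storage and source vector for a DNA module rather than something expressed in cells.

The associated publication describes a TALEN genome-editing system used to generate human stem cell-based disease models, which places this plasmid among the components of a TALEN assembly toolkit. The record does not define what the insert encodes. The name and size suggest a pre-assembled block of TAL effector repeats recognising the trinucleotide GTT, intended for the fourth position in a hierarchical assembly, since roughly 279 bp is in the range expected for about three repeats. This is an inference from the naming convention and the publication context, not something the catalogue fields state. No feature table was provided, so the exact boundaries of the insert, any flanking restriction sites used for assembly, and its orientation in the backbone cannot be described here.
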