Addgene plasmid #43778: IV-GTT
Depositing lab: Chad Cowan & Kiran Musunuru. Depositing organization: Harvard University. Publication: A TALEN Genome-Editing System for Generating Human Stem Cell-Based Disease Models. Ding Q, Lee YK, Schaefer EA, Peters DT, Veres A, Kim K, Kuperwasser N, Motola DL, Meissner TB, Hendriks WT, Trevisan M, Gupta RM, Moisan A, Banks E, Friesen M, Schinzel RT, Xia F, Tang A, Xia Y, Figueroa E, Wann A, Ahfeldt T, Daheron L, Zhang F, Rubin LL, Peng LF, Chung RT, Musunuru K, Cowan CA. Cell Stem Cell. 2012 Dec 12. pii: S1934-5909(12)00645-5. doi: 10.1016/j.stem.2012.11.011. PubMed 23246482.
Backbone
  Vector backbone: pCRII-TOPO
  Backbone manufacturer: Invitrogen
  Backbone size w/o insert (bp): 3973
  Vector type: Bacterial Cloning
Growth in bacteria
  Bacterial resistance: Ampicillin and Kanamycin, 100 & 50 μg/mL
  Growth temperature: 37°C
  Growth strain: Top10
  Copy number: High Copy
Gene/Insert
  Gene/Insert name: IV-GTT
  Species: Synthetic
  Insert size (bp): 279
  Cloning method: TOPO Cloning
  Sequencing primers: 5′ T7; 3′ M13-rev
Terms and licenses: Academic/Nonprofit Terms; Industry Terms: Not Available to Industry
How to cite: IV-GTT was a gift from Chad Cowan & Kiran Musunuru (Addgene plasmid # 43778 ; http://n2t.net/addgene:43778 ; RRID:Addgene_43778)
